>Addgene plasmid #165786 | pDmPolyUbiq | addgene full sequence | sequence record 335031 | Addgene NGS Result
ATTGGGCGCTCTTCCGCTTCCTCGCTCACTGACTCGCTGCGCTCGGTCGTTCGGCTGCGGCGAGCGGTAT
CAGCTCACTCAAAGGCGGTAATACGGTTATCCACAGAATCAGGGGATAACGCAGGAAAGAACATGTGAGC
AAAAGGCCAGCAAAAGGCCAGGAACCGTAAAAAGGCCGCGTTGCTGGCGTTTTTCCATAGGCTCCGCCCC
CCTGACGAGCATCACAAAAATCGACGCTCAAGTCAGAGGTGGCGAAACCCGACAGGACTATAAAGATACC
AGGCGTTTCCCCCTGGAAGCTCCCTCGTGCGCTCTCCTGTTCCGACCCTGCCGCTTACCGGATACCTGTC
CGCCTTTCTCCCTTCGGGAAGCGTGGCGCTTTCTCATAGCTCACGCTGTAGGTATCTCAGTTCGGTGTAG
GTCGTTCGCTCCAAGCTGGGCTGTGTGCACGAACCCCCCGTTCAGCCCGACCGCTGCGCCTTATCCGGTA
ACTATCGTCTTGAGTCCAACCCGGTAAGACACGACTTATCGCCACTGGCAGCAGCCACTGGTAACAGGAT
TAGCAGAGCGAGGTATGTAGGCGGTGCTACAGAGTTCTTGAAGTGGTGGCCTAACTACGGCTACACTAGA
AGAACAGTATTTGGTATCTGCGCTCTGCTGAAGCCAGTTACCTTCGGAAAAAGAGTTGGTAGCTCTTGAT
CCGGCAAACAAACCACCGCTGGTAGCGGTGGTTTTTTTGTTTGCAAGCAGCAGATTACGCGCAGAAAAAA
AGGATCTCAAGAAGATCCTTTGATCTTTTCTACGGGGTCTGACGCTCAGTGGAACGAAAACTCACGTTAA
GGGATTTTGGTCATGAGATTATCAAAAAGGATCTTCACCTAGATCCTTTTAAATTAAAAATGAAGTTTTA
AATCAATCTAAAGTATATATGAGTAAACTTGGTCTGACAGTTACCAATGCTTAATCAGTGAGGCACCTAT
CTCAGCGATCTGTCTATTTCGTTCATCCATAGTTGCCTGACTCCCCGTCGTGTAGATAACTACGATACGG
GAGGGCTTACCATCTGGCCCCAGTGCTGCAATGATACCGCGCGACCCACGCTCACCGGCTCCAGATTTAT
CAGCAATAAACCAGCCAGCCGGAAGGGCCGAGCGCAGAAGTGGTCCTGCAACTTTATCCGCCTCCATCCA
GTCTATTAATTGTTGCCGGGAAGCTAGAGTAAGTAGTTCGCCAGTTAATAGTTTGCGCAACGTTGTTGCC
ATTGCTACAGGCATCGTGGTGTCACGCTCGTCGTTTGGTATGGCTTCATTCAGCTCCGGTTCCCAACGAT
CAAGGCGAGTTACATGATCCCCCATGTTGTGCAAAAAAGCGGTTAGCTCCTTCGGTCCTCCGATCGTTGT
CAGAAGTAAGTTGGCCGCAGTGTTATCACTCATGGTTATGGCAGCACTGCATAATTCTCTTACTGTCATG
CCATCCGTAAGATGCTTTTCTGTGACTGGTGAGTACTCAACCAAGTCATTCTGAGAATAGTGTATGCGGC
GACCGAGTTGCTCTTGCCCGGCGTCAATACGGGATAATACCGCGCCACATAGCAGAACTTTAAAAGTGCT
CATCATTGGAAAACGTTCTTCGGGGCGAAAACTCTCAAGGATCTTACCGCTGTTGAGATCCAGTTCGATG
TAACCCACTCGTGCACCCAACTGATCTTCAGCATCTTTTACTTTCACCAGCGTTTCTGGGTGAGCAAAAA
CAGGAAGGCAAAATGCCGCAAAAAAGGGAATAAGGGCGACACGGAAATGTTGAATACTCATACTCTTCCT
TTTTCAATATTATTGAAGCATTTATCAGGGTTATTGTCTCATGAGCGGATACATATTTGAATGTATTTAG
AAAAATAAACAAATAGGGGTTCCGCGCACATTTCCCCGAAAAGTGCCACCTGATGCGGTGTGAAATACCG
CACAGATGCGTAAGGAGAAAATACCGCATCAGGAAATTGTAAGCGTTAATATTTTGTTAAAATTCGCGTT
AAATTTTTGTTAAATCAGCTCATTTTTTAACCAATAGGCCGAAATCGGCAAAATCCCTTATAAATCAAAA
GAATAGACCGAGATAGGGT
[37 nt withheld, positions 2120-2156]
AAAGAACGTGGACTCCAACGTCAAAGGGCGAAAAACCGTCTATCAGGGCGCTGGCCCACTACGTGAACCA
TCACCCT
[91 nt withheld, positions 2234-2324]
G
[124 nt withheld, positions 2326-2449]
CCATTCGCCATTCAGGCTGCGCAACTGTTGGGAAGGGCGATCGGTGCGGGCCTCTTCGCTATTACGCCAG
CTGGCGAAAGGGGGATGTGCTGCAAGGCGATTAAGTTGGGTAACGCCAGGGTTTTCCCAGTCACGACGTT
GTAAAACGACGGCCAGTGAATTGTAATACGACTCACTATAGGGCGAATTGGGCCCGACGTCGCATGCTCC
CGGCCGCCATGGCGGCCGCGGGAATTCGATTGGGCGATGAGTGGTCTCGGGAGACATAGATCTTGTCGCC
GGAACGCAGCGACAGGGATTCCAATGTGTCCGTATCCTTTAGGCTTTTGCCCTTCAGTTCCAGACGAAGC
GACTGGCGATTCGCGTGTGGGGTCTGCTTCAGGGTCTTGTGAATTAGGGCGCGCAGATCGCCGATGGGCG
TGGCGCCGGAGGGCACCTTCACCTTGCCGTACGGCTTGCTGTTCTTCGCGTTCAAAATCTCCAGCTCCAT
TTTGCTTTCGGTGCGCTTGCAATCAGTACTGTCCAAAATCGAAAATCGCCGAACCGTAGTGTGACCGTGC
GGGGCTCTGCGAAAATAAACTTTTTTAGGTATATGGCCACACACGGGGAAAGCACAGTGGATTATATGTA
TTAATATATTATCCAGGTTTTCATTACTTATCCAGATGTAAGCCCACTTAAAGCGATTTAACAATTATTT
GCCGAAAGAGTATAAACAAATTTTACTTAAAAATGGATTAAGAAAAGCTTGTGTAAGATTATGCGCAGCG
TTGCCAGATAGCTCCATTTAAAACACTTCAAAAACAATAAGTTTTGAAAATATATACATAAATAGCAGTC
GTTGCCGCAACGCTCAACACATCACACTTTTAAAACACCCTTTACCTACACAGAATTACTTTTTAAATTT
CCAGTCAAGCTGCGAGTTTCAAAATTATAGCCGGTAGAGAAGACAGTGCTATTTCAAAAGCAAACTAACA
AGGGTCTTAAATTCCAAAACACCAATCCTAACAAGCCTTGGACTTTTGTAAGTTTAGATCAAAGGTGGCA
TTGCATTCAATGTCATGGTAAGAAGTAGGTCGTCTAGGTAGAAATCCTCATTCAGCCGGTCAAGTCAGTA
CGAGAAAGGTGTCAATTTGAAATTGTCTTAAAAATATTTTATTGTTTTGTACTGTGGTGAGTTTAAACGA
AAAACACAAAAAAAAAGTGATACATAGAAATCATAAAAAATTTTAATACAAGGTATTCGTACGTATCAAA
AACATTTCGGCACAATTTTTTTTCTCTGTACTAAAGTGTTACGAACACTACGGTATTTTTTAGTGATTTT
CAACGGACACCGAAGGTATATAAACAGCGTTCGCGAACGGTCGCCTTCAAAACCAATTGACATTTGCAGC
AGCAAGTACAAGCAGAAAGTAAAGCGCAATCAGCGAAAAATTTATACTTAATTGTTGGTGATTAAAGTAC
AATTAAAAGAACATTCTCGAAAGTCACAAGAAACGTAAGTTTTTAACTCGCTGTTACCAATTAGTAATAA
GAGCAACAAGACGTTGAGTAATTTCAAGAAAAACTGCATTTCAAGGTCTTTGTTCGGCCATTTTTTTTTA
TTCAACGCTCTACGTAATTACAAAATAAGAAATTGGCAGCCACGCATCTCGTTTTCCCAATGAATTGGCA
TCAAAACGCAAACAAATCTATAAATAAAACTTACGTGTTGATTTTCGCCAAGATTTATTGGCAAATTGTG
AAATTCGCAGTGACGTATTTGAAAATTCGAGAAATCACATACGCACTCGAGCATTTGTGTGCATGTTATT
AGTTAGTTGTTTAGTTAATTGAAGTATTTTACCAACGAAATCCACTTATTTTTAGCTGAAATAGAGTAGG
TTGCTTAAACAAAGCCACGTCTGAAAATTTCTTATTGCTTGTAGTTGTGACGTCACCATATACACACAAA
ATAATGTGTATGCATGCATTTCAGCTGTGTATACATACATGCACACACTCGCAACACGAAAACGATGACG
AAGCAACGGAACAAAGGTTTCTCAACTACCCTTTGTTCCCTGTTTCTTCGCTTTCCTTTGTTCCAATATT
CGTAGAGGGTTAATAGGGGTTTCTCAACAAAGTTGGCGTCGATAAATAAGTTTCCCATTTTTATTCCCCA
GCCAGAAAGTTAGTTTCAATAGTTTTGTAATTTCAACGAAACTCGTCTGATTTCGTACTAATTTTCCACA
TCTCTATTTTCTTCCCGCAGAATAATCCAAAATGCGAGACCACTCATCGCCCAATCACTAGTGAATTCGC
GGCCGCCTGCAGGTCGACCATATGGGAGAGCTCCCAACGCGTTGGATGCATAGCTTGAGTATTCTATAGT
GTCACCTAAATAGCTTGGCGTAATCATGGTCATAGCTGTTTCCTGTGTGAAATTGTTATCCGCTCACAAT
TCCACACAACATACGAGCCGGAAGCATAAAGTGTAAAGCCTGGGGTGCCTAATGAGTGAGCTAACTCACA
TTAATTGCGTTGCGCTCACTGCCCGCTTTCCAGTCGGGAAACCTGTCGTGCCAGCTGCATTAATGAATCG
GCCAACGCGCGGGGAGAGGCGGTTTGCGT
Features (pLannotate 1.2.2; 13 found; start..end, strand, type, name):
    192..780     -  rep_origin     ori: high-copy-number ColE1/pMB1/pBR322/pUC origin of replication
    951..1811    -  CDS            AmpR: β-lactamase; bla; confers resistance to ampicillin, carbenicillin, and related antibiotics
   1812..1916    -  promoter       AmpR promoter: bla
   1943..1993    +  misc_feature   bom (fragment): basis of mobility region from pBR322
   1994..2449    -  rep_origin     f1 ori (sequence partly withheld): f1 bacteriophage origin of replication; arrow indicates direction of (+) strand synthesis
   2453..2610    -  CDS            lacZα (fragment): LacZα fragment of β-galactosidase; lacZ fragment
   2613..2631    +  promoter       T7 promoter: promoter for bacteriophage T7 RNA polymerase
   4748..4810    -  CDS            VESPI_VESMG (fragment): Experimental evidence at protein level: Swiss-Prot protein existence level 1. Shows contractile activity on isolated ileum smooth muscle. From Vespa magnifica (Hornet).
   4822..4840    -  promoter       SP6 promoter: promoter for bacteriophage SP6 RNA polymerase
   4882..4898    -  protein_bind   lac operator: The lac repressor binds to the lac operator to inhibit transcription in E. coli. This inhibition can be relieved by adding lactose or isopropyl-β-D-thiogalactopyranoside (IPTG). lac repressor encoded by lacI
   4906..4936    -  promoter       lac promoter: promoter for the E. coli lac operon
   4951..4972    -  protein_bind   CAP binding site: CAP binding activates transcription in the presence of cAMP. E. coli catabolite activator protein
   4985..9       -  CDS            lacI (fragment) (across the origin): lac repressor; lacI; The lac repressor binds to the lac operator to inhibit transcription in E. coli. This inhibition can be relieved by adding lactose or isopropyl-β-D-thiogalactopyranoside (IPTG).
