[The description below was written by a language model from this plasmid's Addgene catalogue record and pLannotate feature annotations shown in this document.]
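Description:
pDmPolyUbiq is a promoter part plasmid carrying the Drosophila melanogaster Polyubiquitin promoter in the pUPD backbone. The depositor catalogues it as an insect expression vector and describes the promoter as the strongest in its library. It comes from a toolkit developed for drug-based selection and counterselection in Drosophila. The roughly 2 kb fly-derived insert sits in a backbone of about 3.1 kb, consistent with the 5,068 nt sequence record. The plasmid is propagated in E. coli at high copy from a ColE1/pUC-type origin and selected with ampicillin through the β-lactamase gene and its native promoter. An f1 phage origin is also present, a standard element that allows single-stranded DNA production.

The automated feature table annotates only backbone elements. The Polyubiquitin promoter itself is not called, but a large unannotated stretch lies between the T7 and SP6 phage promoters, and this is where the insert presumably sits. That region is flanked by a lacZα fragment on one side and by the lac promoter, lac operator and CAP binding site on the other. This arrangement suggests that the insert interrupts a lacZα blue/white screening cassette. A short match to a hornet peptide near the SP6 side is most likely a spurious annotation rather than a functional coding sequence, and the lacI and bom hits are only fragments.

No reporter, coding sequence or terminator is recorded downstream of the promoter. The plasmid therefore appears to be a storage or donor clone for the regulatory element rather than a complete expression unit. It would supply strong promoter activity when assembled with other parts into fly expression constructs. The record does not state the cloning sites or the assembly scheme.
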