Addgene plasmid #165786: pDmPolyUbiq
Purpose: Drosophila Polyubiquitin promoter, strongest promoter in the library
Depositing lab: Koen Venken. Depositing organization: Baylor College of Medicine. Publication: Multiplexed drug-based selection and counterselection genetic manipulations in Drosophila. Matinyan N, Karkhanis MS, Gonzalez Y, Jain A, Saltzman A, Malovannaya A, Sarrion-Perdigones A, Dierick HA, Venken KJT. Cell Rep. 2021 Sep 14;36(11):109700. doi: 10.1016/j.celrep.2021.109700. PubMed 34525356.
Backbone
  Vector backbone: pUPD
  Backbone size w/o insert (bp): 3057
  Vector type: Insect Expression
Growth in bacteria
  Bacterial resistance: Ampicillin, 100 μg/mL
  Growth temperature: 37°C
  Growth strain: DH10B
  Copy number: High Copy
Gene/Insert
  Gene/Insert name: PolyUbiq
  Species: D. melanogaster (fly)
  Insert size (bp): 2008
  Cloning method: Restriction Enzyme; 5′ cloning site Unknown (unknown if destroyed)
Terms and licenses: Academic/Nonprofit Terms; Industry Terms: Not Available to Industry
Depositor comments: Promoter
How to cite: pDmPolyUbiq was a gift from Koen Venken (Addgene plasmid # 165786 ; http://n2t.net/addgene:165786 ; RRID:Addgene_165786)
